Addgene plasmid #125423: Lenti-(BB)-hPGK-KRAB-dCas9-P2A-BlastR C2CD4B-TSS-guide4
Purpose: CRISPR-mediated repression of C2CD4B. KRAB domain and Catalytically inactive Cas9 from S. pyogenes with 2A-BlastR under the hPGK promoter.
Depositing lab: Jorge Ferrer. Depositing organization: Imperial College London. Publication: Human pancreatic islet three-dimensional chromatin architecture provides insights into the genetics of type 2 diabetes. Miguel-Escalada I, Bonas-Guarch S, Cebola I, Ponsa-Cobas J, Mendieta-Esteban J, Atla G, Javierre BM, Rolando DMY, Farabella I, Morgan CC, Garcia-Hurtado J, Beucher A, Moran I, Pasquali L, Ramos-Rodriguez M, Appel EVR, Linneberg A, Gjesing AP, Witte DR, Pedersen O, Grarup N, Ravassard P, Torrents D, Mercader JM, Piemonti L, Berney T, de Koning EJP, Kerr-Conte J, Pattou F, Fedko IO, Groop L, Prokopenko I, Hansen T, Marti-Renom MA, Fraser P, Ferrer J. Nat Genet. 2019 Jun 28. pii: 10.1038/s41588-019-0457-0. doi: 10.1038/s41588-019-0457-0. PubMed 31253982.
Backbone
  Vector backbone: Lenti-(BB)-hPGK-KRAB-dCas9-P2A-BlastR
  Backbone manufacturer: Jorge Ferrer (Addgene #118155)
  Vector type: Mammalian Expression, Lentiviral, CRISPR
  Selectable markers: Blasticidin
Growth in bacteria
  Bacterial resistance: Ampicillin, 100 μg/mL
  Growth temperature: 37°C
  Growth strain: Stbl3
  Copy number: High Copy
Gene/Insert
  Gene/Insert name: KRAB-dCas9-2A-BlastR
  gRNA/shRNA sequence: AGTACTGCGGCCAGGAGAG
  Species: H. sapiens (human)
  Promoter: hPGK and U6
  Tag / fusion protein: HA (C terminal on backbone)
  Cloning method: Restriction Enzyme; 5′ cloning site Unknown (destroyed during cloning); 3′ cloning site Unknown (destroyed during cloning)
  Sequencing primers: 5′ GATCCGCCACCATGGATGC
Terms and licenses: Academic/Nonprofit Terms; Industry Terms: Not Available to Industry
How to cite: Lenti-(BB)-hPGK-KRAB-dCas9-P2A-BlastR C2CD4B-TSS-guide4 was a gift from Jorge Ferrer (Addgene plasmid # 125423 ; http://n2t.net/addgene:125423 ; RRID:Addgene_125423)
