[The description below was written by a language model from this plasmid's Addgene catalogue record and pLannotate feature annotations shown in this document.]
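Description:
Lenti-(BB)-hPGK-KRAB-dCas9-P2A-BlastR C2CD4B-TSS-guide4 is an all-in-one lentiviral CRISPR interference vector of about 13.4 kb, built to repress the human C2CD4B gene; its name indicates that the guide targets the transcription start site region. It derives from the same laboratory's empty Lenti-(BB)-hPGK-KRAB-dCas9-P2A-BlastR backbone, into which the guide spacer was inserted by restriction cloning that destroyed the sites. In bacteria it is a high-copy plasmid carrying a ColE1/pUC-type origin and AmpR for ampicillin selection, along with an f1 ori. An SV40/EM7-driven BleoR cassette lies outside the proviral region, but the record lists only blasticidin as the mammalian selectable marker.

The transfer cassette has a third-generation, self-inactivating layout. A CMV enhancer/promoter fused to a truncated HIV-1 5' LTR drives genomic RNA production in packaging cells, followed by the Ψ packaging signal, a gag fragment, the RRE for Rev-dependent export and the cPPT/CTS, with a ΔU3 3' LTR and bGH polyadenylation signal closing the unit. Within it, a human U6 Pol III promoter transcribes the C2CD4B-directed spacer joined to the S. pyogenes gRNA scaffold. Downstream, the hPGK promoter expresses the ZNF10 KRAB repression domain fused to catalytically inactive Cas9. The annotation tool labels this ORF simply as Cas9, and the HA tag listed in the catalogue is not annotated. A P2A peptide links this fusion to blasticidin S deaminase, so transduced cells can be selected with blasticidin, and a WPRE enhances transcript expression. The guide recruits KRAB-dCas9 to the target site, silencing transcription without cutting DNA. The associated publication concerns chromatin architecture in human pancreatic islets and type 2 diabetes genetics.
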