Features (pLannotate 1.2.2; 34 found; start..end, strand, type, name):
      1..76      +  misc_RNA       gRNA scaffold: guide RNA scaffold for the Streptococcus pyogenes CRISPR/Cas9 system
    107..617     +  promoter       hPGK promoter: human phosphoglycerate kinase 1 promoter
    666..851     +  CDS            KRAB: Krüppel-associated box (KRAB) transcriptional repression domain from the human zinc finger protein ZNF10 (Margolin et al., 1994)
    873..4976    +  CDS            Cas9: Cas9 (Csn1) endonuclease from the Streptococcus pyogenes Type II CRISPR/Cas system generates RNA-guided double strand breaks in DNA
   5175..5573    +  CDS            BSD: blasticidin S deaminase; Aspergillus terreus BSD; confers resistance to blasticidin
   5574..5595    +  misc_feature   MCS (fragment): pBluescript multiple cloning site
   5598..6186    +  misc_feature   WPRE: woodchuck hepatitis virus posttranscriptional regulatory element
   6237..6256    +  misc_feature   cPPT/CTS (fragment): central polypurine tract and central termination sequence of HIV-1
   6258..6491    +  LTR            3' LTR (ΔU3): self-inactivating 3' long terminal repeat (LTR) from HIV-1
   6523..6747    +  polyA_signal   bGH poly(A) signal: bovine growth hormone polyadenylation signal
   6751..6772    +  promoter       SV40 promoter (fragment): SV40 enhancer and early promoter
   6793..7221    +  rep_origin     f1 ori (sequence partly withheld): f1 bacteriophage origin of replication; arrow indicates direction of (+) strand synthesis
   7235..7564    +  promoter       SV40 promoter: SV40 enhancer and early promoter
   7612..7659    +  promoter       EM7 promoter: synthetic bacterial promoter&nbsp
   7678..8052    +  CDS            BleoR: antibiotic-binding protein; Sh ble from Streptoalloteichus hindustanus; confers resistance to bleomycin, phleomycin, and Zeocin™
   8062..8187    +  CDS            ble (fragment): BLE_KLEPN - Experimental evidence at protein level: Swiss-Prot protein existence level 1. Binding protein with a strong affinity to the bleomycin family of antibiotics. Binds to CL990; an antimitotic-antibiotic compound. From Klebsiella pneumoniae.
   8182..8303    +  polyA_signal   SV40 poly(A) signal: SV40 polyadenylation signal
   8374..8396    -  protein_bind   lac operator (fragment): The lac repressor binds to the lac operator to inhibit transcription in E. coli. This inhibition can be relieved by adding lactose or isopropyl-β-D-thiogalactopyranoside (IPTG). lac repressor encoded by lacI
   8400..8430    -  promoter       lac promoter: promoter for the E. coli lac operon
   8445..8466    -  protein_bind   CAP binding site: CAP binding activates transcription in the presence of cAMP. E. coli catabolite activator protein
   8479..8571    -  CDS            lacI (fragment): lac repressor; lacI; The lac repressor binds to the lac operator to inhibit transcription in E. coli. This inhibition can be relieved by adding lactose or isopropyl-β-D-thiogalactopyranoside (IPTG).
   8754..9342    -  rep_origin     ori: high-copy-number ColE1/pMB1/pBR322/pUC origin of replication
   9513..10373   -  CDS            AmpR: β-lactamase; bla; confers resistance to ampicillin, carbenicillin, and related antibiotics
  10374..10478   -  promoter       AmpR promoter: bla
  10537..10589   -  misc_feature   bom (fragment): basis of mobility region from pBR322
  10744..11123   +  enhancer       CMV enhancer: human cytomegalovirus immediate early enhancer
  11124..11323   +  promoter       CMV promoter: human cytomegalovirus (CMV) immediate early promoter
  11341..11521   +  LTR            5' LTR (truncated): truncated 5' long terminal repeat (LTR) from HIV-1
  11568..11693   +  misc_feature   HIV-1 Ψ: packaging signal of human immunodeficiency virus type 1
  11677..12040   +  CDS            HIV-1 gag (fragment): gag protein from human immunodeficiency virus 1; gag
  12186..12419   +  misc_feature   RRE: The Rev response element (RRE) of HIV-1 allows for Rev-dependent mRNA export from the nucleus to the cytoplasm.
  12796..12896   +  CDS            Rev (fragment): human immunodeficiency virus 1 (HIV-1) Rev protein; rev; enhances nuclear export of unspliced and incompletely spliced viral mRNAs
  12946..13063   +  misc_feature   cPPT/CTS: central polypurine tract and central termination sequence of HIV-1
  13114..13354   +  promoter       U6 promoter: RNA polymerase III promoter for human U6 snRNA
>Addgene plasmid #125423 | Lenti-(BB)-hPGK-KRAB-dCas9-P2A-BlastR C2CD4B-TSS-guide4 | addgene full sequence | sequence record 251256 | Addgene NGS Result
GTTTTAGAGCTAGAAATAGCAAGTTAAAATAAGGCTAGTCCGTTATCAACTTGAAAAAGTGGCACCGAGT
CGGTGCTTTTTTGAATTCGCTAGCTAGGTCTTGAAAGGGGTTGGGGTTGCGCCTTTTCCAAGGCAGCCCT
GGGTTTGCGCAGGGACGCGGCTGCTCTGGGCGTGGTTCCGGGAAACGCAGCGGCGCCGACCCTGGGTCTC
GCACATTCTTCACGTCCGTTCGCAGCGTCACCCGGATCTTCGCCGCTACCCTTGTGGGCCCCCCGGCGAC
GCTTCCTGCTCCGCCCCTAAGTCGGGAAGGTTCCTTGCGGTTCGCGGCGTGCCGGACGTGACAAACGGAA
GCCGCACGTCTCACTAGTACCCTCGCAGACGGACAGCGCCAGGGAGCAATGGCAGCGCGCCGACCGCGAT
GGGCTGTGGCCAATAGCGGCTGCTCAGCAGGGCGCGCCGAGAGCAGCGGCCGGGAAGGGGCGGTGCGGGA
GGCGGGGTGTGGGGCGGTAGTGTGGGCCCTGTTCCTGCCCGCGCGGTGTTCCGCATTCTGCAAGCCTCCG
GAGCGCACGTCGGCAGTCGGCTCCCTCGTTGACCGAATCACCGACCTCTCTCCCCAGGACCGGTGATCCG
CCACCATGGATGCTAAGTCACTAACTGCCTGGTCCCGGACACTGGTGACCTTCAAGGATGTATTTGTGGA
CTTCACCAGGGAGGAGTGGAAGCTGCTGGACACTGCTCAGCAGATCGTGTACAGAAATGTGATGCTGGAG
AACTATAAGAACCTGGTTTCCTTGGGTTATCAGCTTACTAAGCCAGATGTGATCCTCCGGTTGGAGAAGG
GAGAAGAGCCCGGCGGTTCCGGCGGAGGGTCGATGGACAAGAAGTACAGCATCGGCCTGGCCATCGGCAC
CAACTCTGTCGGCTGGGCCGTGATCACCGACGAGTACAAGGTGCCCAGCAAGAAATTCAAGGTGCTGGGC
AACACCGACCGGCACAGCATCAAGAAGAACCTGATCGGCGCCCTGCTGTTCGACAGCGGAGAAACAGCCG
AGGCCACCCGGCTGAAGAGAACCGCCAGAAGAAGATACACCAGACGGAAGAACCGGATCTGCTATCTGCA
AGAGATCTTCAGCAACGAGATGGCCAAGGTGGACGACAGCTTCTTCCACAGACTGGAAGAGTCCTTCCTG
GTGGAAGAGGATAAGAAGCACGAGCGGCACCCCATCTTCGGCAACATCGTGGACGAGGTGGCCTACCACG
AGAAGTACCCCACCATCTACCACCTGAGAAAGAAACTGGTGGACAGCACCGACAAGGCCGACCTGCGGCT
GATCTATCTGGCCCTGGCCCACATGATCAAGTTCCGGGGCCACTTCCTGATCGAGGGCGACCTGAACCCC
GACAACAGCGACGTGGACAAGCTGTTCATCCAGCTGGTGCAGACCTACAACCAGCTGTTCGAGGAAAACC
CCATCAACGCCAGCGGCGTGGACGCCAAGGCCATCCTGTCTGCCAGACTGAGCAAGAGCAGACGGCTGGA
AAATCTGATCGCCCAGCTGCCCGGCGAGAAGAAGAATGGCCTGTTCGGCAACCTGATTGCCCTGAGCCTG
GGCCTGACCCCCAACTTCAAGAGCAACTTCGACCTGGCCGAGGATGCCAAACTGCAGCTGAGCAAGGACA
CCTACGACGACGACCTGGACAACCTGCTGGCCCAGATCGGCGACCAGTACGCCGACCTGTTTCTGGCCGC
CAAGAACCTGTCCGACGCCATCCTGCTGAGCGACATCCTGAGAGTGAACACCGAGATCACCAAGGCCCCC
CTGAGCGCCTCTATGATCAAGAGATACGACGAGCACCACCAGGACCTGACCCTGCTGAAAGCTCTCGTGC
GGCAGCAGCTGCCTGAGAAGTACAAAGAGATTTTCTTCGACCAGAGCAAGAACGGCTACGCCGGCTACAT
CGATGGCGGAGCCAGCCAGGAAGAGTTCTACAAGTTCATCAAGCCCATCCTGGAAAAGATGGACGGCACC
GAGGAACTGCTCGTGAAGCTGAACAGAGAGGACCTGCTGCGGAAGCAGCGGACCTTCGACAACGGCAGCA
TCCCCCACCAGATCCACCTGGGAGAGCTGCACGCCATTCTGCGGCGGCAGGAAGATTTTTACCCATTCCT
GAAGGACAACCGGGAAAAGATCGAGAAGATCCTGACCTTCCGCATCCCCTACTACGTGGGCCCTCTGGCC
AGGGGAAACAGCAGATTCGCCTGGATGACCAGAAAGAGCGAGGAAACCATCACCCCCTGGAACTTCGAGG
AAGTGGTGGACAAGGGCGCCAGCGCCCAGAGCTTCATCGAGCGGATGACCAACTTCGATAAGAACCTGCC
CAACGAGAAGGTGCTGCCCAAGCACAGCCTGCTGTACGAGTACTTCACCGTGTACAACGAGCTGACCAAA
GTGAAATACGTGACCGAGGGAATGAGAAAGCCCGCCTTCCTGAGCGGCGAGCAGAAAAAAGCCATCGTGG
ACCTGCTGTTCAAGACCAACCGGAAAGTGACCGTGAAGCAGCTGAAAGAGGACTACTTCAAGAAAATCGA
GTGCTTCGACTCCGTGGAAATCTCCGGCGTGGAAGATCGGTTCAACGCCTCCCTGGGCACATACCACGAT
CTGCTGAAAATTATCAAGGACAAGGACTTCCTGGACAATGAGGAAAACGAGGACATTCTGGAAGATATCG
TGCTGACCCTGACACTGTTTGAGGACAGAGAGATGATCGAGGAACGGCTGAAAACCTATGCCCACCTGTT
CGACGACAAAGTGATGAAGCAGCTGAAGCGGCGGAGATACACCGGCTGGGGCAGGCTGAGCCGGAAGCTG
ATCAACGGCATCCGGGACAAGCAGTCCGGCAAGACAATCCTGGATTTCCTGAAGTCCGACGGCTTCGCCA
ACAGAAACTTCATGCAGCTGATCCACGACGACAGCCTGACCTTTAAAGAGGACATCCAGAAAGCCCAGGT
GTCCGGCCAGGGCGATAGCCTGCACGAGCACATTGCCAATCTGGCCGGCAGCCCCGCCATTAAGAAGGGC
ATCCTGCAGACAGTGAAGGTGGTGGACGAGCTCGTGAAAGTGATGGGCCGGCACAAGCCCGAGAACATCG
TGATCGAAATGGCCAGAGAGAACCAGACCACCCAGAAGGGACAGAAGAACAGCCGCGAGAGAATGAAGCG
GATCGAAGAGGGCATCAAAGAGCTGGGCAGCCAGATCCTGAAAGAACACCCCGTGGAAAACACCCAGCTG
CAGAACGAGAAGCTGTACCTGTACTACCTGCAGAATGGGCGGGATATGTACGTGGACCAGGAACTGGACA
TCAACCGGCTGTCCGACTACGATGTGGACGCTATCGTGCCTCAGAGCTTTCTGAAGGACGACTCCATCGA
TAACAAAGTGCTGACTCGGAGCGACAAGAACCGGGGCAAGAGCGACAACGTGCCCTCCGAAGAGGTCGTG
AAGAAGATGAAGAACTACTGGCGCCAGCTGCTGAATGCCAAGCTGATTACCCAGAGGAAGTTCGACAATC
TGACCAAGGCCGAGAGAGGCGGCCTGAGCGAACTGGATAAGGCCGGCTTCATCAAGAGACAGCTGGTGGA
AACCCGGCAGATCACAAAGCACGTGGCACAGATCCTGGACTCCCGGATGAACACTAAGTACGACGAGAAC
GACAAACTGATCCGGGAAGTGAAAGTGATCACCCTGAAGTCCAAGCTGGTGTCCGATTTCCGGAAGGATT
TCCAGTTTTACAAAGTGCGCGAGATCAACAACTACCACCACGCCCACGACGCCTACCTGAACGCCGTCGT
GGGAACCGCCCTGATCAAAAAGTACCCTAAGCTGGAAAGCGAGTTCGTGTACGGCGACTACAAGGTGTAC
GACGTGCGGAAGATGATCGCCAAGAGCGAGCAGGAAATCGGCAAGGCTACCGCCAAGTACTTCTTCTACA
GCAACATCATGAACTTTTTCAAGACCGAGATTACCCTGGCCAACGGCGAGATCCGGAAGCGGCCTCTGAT
CGAGACAAACGGCGAAACAGGCGAGATCGTGTGGGATAAGGGCCGGGACTTTGCCACCGTGCGGAAAGTG
CTGTCTATGCCCCAAGTGAATATCGTGAAAAAGACCGAGGTGCAGACAGGCGGCTTCAGCAAAGAGTCTA
TCCTGCCCAAGAGGAACAGCGACAAGCTGATCGCCAGAAAGAAGGACTGGGACCCTAAGAAGTACGGCGG
CTTCGACAGCCCCACCGTGGCCTATTCTGTGCTGGTGGTGGCCAAAGTGGAAAAGGGCAAGTCCAAGAAA
CTGAAGAGTGTGAAAGAGCTGCTGGGGATCACCATCATGGAAAGAAGCAGCTTCGAGAAGAATCCCATCG
ACTTTCTGGAAGCCAAGGGCTACAAAGAAGTGAAAAAGGACCTGATCATCAAGCTGCCTAAGTACTCCCT
GTTCGAGCTGGAAAACGGCCGGAAGAGAATGCTGGCCTCTGCCGGCGAACTGCAGAAGGGAAACGAACTG
GCCCTGCCCTCCAAATATGTGAACTTCCTGTACCTGGCCAGCCACTATGAGAAGCTGAAGGGCTCCCCCG
AGGATAATGAGCAGAAACAGCTGTTTGTGGAACAGCACAAACACTACCTGGACGAGATCATCGAGCAGAT
CAGCGAGTTCTCCAAGAGAGTGATCCTGGCCGACGCTAATCTGGACAAGGTGCTGAGCGCCTACAACAAG
CACAGAGACAAGCCTATCAGAGAGCAGGCCGAGAATATCATCCACCTGTTTACCCTGACCAGTCTGGGAG
CCCCTGCCGCCTTCAAGTACTTTGACACCACCATCGACCGGAAGAGGTACACCAGCACCAAAGAGGTGCT
GGACGCCACCCTGATCCACCAGAGCATCACCGGCCTGTACGAGACACGGATCGACCTGTCTCAGCTGGGA
GGCGACGCCTATCCCTATGACGTGCCCGATTATGCCAGCCTGGGCAGCGGCTCCCCCAAGAAAAAACGCA
AGGTGGAAGATCCTAAGAAAAAGCGGAAAGTGGACGGCATTGGTAGTGGGAGCAACGGCAGCAGCGGGGA
TCCGGCCGCAACAAACTTCTCTCTGCTGAAACAAGCCGGAGATGTCGAAGAGAATCCTGGACCGATGGCC
AAGCCTTTGTCTCAAGAAGAATCCACCCTCATTGAAAGAGCAACGGCTACAATCAACAGCATCCCCATCT
CTGAAGACTACAGCGTCGCCAGCGCAGCTCTCTCTAGCGACGGCCGCATCTTCACTGGTGTCAATGTATA
TCATTTTACTGGGGGACCTTGTGCAGAACTCGTGGTGCTGGGCACTGCTGCTGCTGCGGCAGCTGGCAAC
CTGACTTGTATCGTCGCGATCGGAAATGAGAACAGGGGCATCTTGAGCCCCTGCGGACGGTGCCGACAGG
TGCTTCTCGATCTGCATCCTGGGATCAAAGCCATAGTGAAGGACAGTGATGGACAGCCGACGGCAGTTGG
GATTCGTGAATTGCTGCCCTCTGGTTATGTGTGGGAGGGCTAAGAATTCGATATCAAGCTTATCGGTAAT
CAACCTCTGGATTACAAAATTTGTGAAAGATTGACTGGTATTCTTAACTATGTTGCTCCTTTTACGCTAT
GTGGATACGCTGCTTTAATGCCTTTGTATCATGCTATTGCTTCCCGTATGGCTTTCATTTTCTCCTCCTT
GTATAAATCCTGGTTGCTGTCTCTTTATGAGGAGTTGTGGCCCGTTGTCAGGCAACGTGGCGTGGTGTGC
ACTGTGTTTGCTGACGCAACCCCCACTGGTTGGGGCATTGCCACCACCTGTCAGCTCCTTTCCGGGACTT
TCGCTTTCCCCCTCCCTATTGCCACGGCGGAACTCATCGCCGCCTGCCTTGCCCGCTGCTGGACAGGGGC
TCGGCTGTTGGGCACTGACAATTCCGTGGTGTTGTCGGGGAAATCATCGTCCTTTCCTTGGCTGCTCGCC
TGTGTTGCCACCTGGATTCTGCGCGGGACGTCCTTCTGCTACGTCCCTTCGGCCCTCAATCCAGCGGACC
TTCCTTCCCGCGGCCTGCTGCCGGCTCTGCGGCCTCTTCCGCGTCTTCGCCTTCGCCCTCAGACGAGTCG
GATCTCCCTTTGGGCCGCCTCCCCGCGTCGACTTTAAGACCAATGACTTACAAGGCAGCTGTAGATCTTA
GCCACTTTTTAAAAGAAAAGGGGGGACTGGAAGGGCTAATTCACTCCCAACGAAGACAAGATCTGCTTTT
TGCTTGTACTGGGTCTCTCTGGTTAGACCAGATCTGAGCCTGGGAGCTCTCTGGCTAACTAGGGAACCCA
CTGCTTAAGCCTCAATAAAGCTTGCCTTGAGTGCTTCAAGTAGTGTGTGCCCGTCTGTTGTGTGACTCTG
GTAACTAGAGATCCCTCAGACCCTTTTAGTCAGTGTGGAAAATCTCTAGCAGGGCCCGTTTAAACCCGCT
GATCAGCCTCGACTGTGCCTTCTAGTTGCCAGCCATCTGTTGTTTGCCCCTCCCCCGTGCCTTCCTTGAC
CCTGGAAGGTGCCACTCCCACTGTCCTTTCCTAATAAAATGAGGAAATTGCATCGCATTGTCTGAGTAGG
TGTCATTCTATTCTGGGGGGTGGGGTGGGGCAGGACAGCAAGGGGGAGGATTGGGAAGACAATAGCAGGC
ATGCTGGGGATGCGGTGGGCTCTATGGCTTCTGAGGCGGAAAGAACCAGCTGGGGCTCTAGGGGGTATCC
CC
[124 nt withheld, positions 6793-6916]
C
[91 nt withheld, positions 6918-7008]
A
[49 nt withheld, positions 7010-7058]
CCTTTGACGTTGGAGTCCACGTTCTTT
[37 nt withheld, positions 7086-7122]
ACCCTATCTCGGTCTATTCTTTTGATTTATAAGGGATTTTGCCGATTTCGGCCTATTGGTTAAAAAATGA
GCTGATTTAACAAAAATTTAACGCGAATTAATTCTGTGGAATGTGTGTCAGTTAGGGTGTGGAAAGTCCC
CAGGCTCCCCAGCAGGCAGAAGTATGCAAAGCATGCATCTCAATTAGTCAGCAACCAGGTGTGGAAAGTC
CCCAGGCTCCCCAGCAGGCAGAAGTATGCAAAGCATGCATCTCAATTAGTCAGCAACCATAGTCCCGCCC
CTAACTCCGCCCATCCCGCCCCTAACTCCGCCCAGTTCCGCCCATTCTCCGCCCCATGGCTGACTAATTT
TTTTTATTTATGCAGAGGCCGAGGCCGCCTCTGCCTCTGAGCTATTCCAGAAGTAGTGAGGAGGCTTTTT
TGGAGGCCTAGGCTTTTGCAAAAAGCTCCCGGGAGCTTGTATATCCATTTTCGGATCTGATCAGCACGTG
TTGACAATTAATCATCGGCATAGTATATCGGCATAGTATAATACGACAAGGTGAGGAACTAAACCATGGC
CAAGTTGACCAGTGCCGTTCCGGTGCTCACCGCGCGCGACGTCGCCGGAGCGGTCGAGTTCTGGACCGAC
CGGCTCGGGTTCTCCCGGGACTTCGTGGAGGACGACTTCGCCGGTGTGGTCCGGGACGACGTGACCCTGT
TCATCAGCGCGGTCCAGGACCAGGTGGTGCCGGACAACACCCTGGCCTGGGTGTGGGTGCGCGGCCTGGA
CGAGCTGTACGCCGAGTGGTCGGAGGTCGTGTCCACGAACTTCCGGGACGCCTCCGGGCCGGCCATGACC
GAGATCGGCGAGCAGCCGTGGGGGCGGGAGTTCGCCCTGCGCGACCCGGCCGGCAACTGCGTGCACTTCG
TGGCCGAGGAGCAGGACTGACACGTGCTACGAGATTTCGATTCCACCGCCGCCTTCTATGAAAGGTTGGG
CTTCGGAATCGTTTTCCGGGACGCCGGCTGGATGATCCTCCAGCGCGGGGATCTCATGCTGGAGTTCTTC
GCCCACCCCAACTTGTTTATTGCAGCTTATAATGGTTACAAATAAAGCAATAGCATCACAAATTTCACAA
ATAAAGCATTTTTTTCACTGCATTCTAGTTGTGGTTTGTCCAAACTCATCAATGTATCTTATCATGTCTG
TATACCGTCGACCTCTAGCTAGAGCTTGGCGTAATCATGGTCATAGCTGTTTCCTGTGTGAAATTGTTAT
CCGCTCACAATTCCACACAACATACGAGCCGGAAGCATAAAGTGTAAAGCCTGGGGTGCCTAATGAGTGA
GCTAACTCACATTAATTGCGTTGCGCTCACTGCCCGCTTTCCAGTCGGGAAACCTGTCGTGCCAGCTGCA
TTAATGAATCGGCCAACGCGCGGGGAGAGGCGGTTTGCGTATTGGGCGCTCTTCCGCTTCCTCGCTCACT
GACTCGCTGCGCTCGGTCGTTCGGCTGCGGCGAGCGGTATCAGCTCACTCAAAGGCGGTAATACGGTTAT
CCACAGAATCAGGGGATAACGCAGGAAAGAACATGTGAGCAAAAGGCCAGCAAAAGGCCAGGAACCGTAA
AAAGGCCGCGTTGCTGGCGTTTTTCCATAGGCTCCGCCCCCCTGACGAGCATCACAAAAATCGACGCTCA
AGTCAGAGGTGGCGAAACCCGACAGGACTATAAAGATACCAGGCGTTTCCCCCTGGAAGCTCCCTCGTGC
GCTCTCCTGTTCCGACCCTGCCGCTTACCGGATACCTGTCCGCCTTTCTCCCTTCGGGAAGCGTGGCGCT
TTCTCATAGCTCACGCTGTAGGTATCTCAGTTCGGTGTAGGTCGTTCGCTCCAAGCTGGGCTGTGTGCAC
GAACCCCCCGTTCAGCCCGACCGCTGCGCCTTATCCGGTAACTATCGTCTTGAGTCCAACCCGGTAAGAC
ACGACTTATCGCCACTGGCAGCAGCCACTGGTAACAGGATTAGCAGAGCGAGGTATGTAGGCGGTGCTAC
AGAGTTCTTGAAGTGGTGGCCTAACTACGGCTACACTAGAAGAACAGTATTTGGTATCTGCGCTCTGCTG
AAGCCAGTTACCTTCGGAAAAAGAGTTGGTAGCTCTTGATCCGGCAAACAAACCACCGCTGGTAGCGGTG
GTTTTTTTGTTTGCAAGCAGCAGATTACGCGCAGAAAAAAAGGATCTCAAGAAGATCCTTTGATCTTTTC
TACGGGGTCTGACGCTCAGTGGAACGAAAACTCACGTTAAGGGATTTTGGTCATGAGATTATCAAAAAGG
ATCTTCACCTAGATCCTTTTAAATTAAAAATGAAGTTTTAAATCAATCTAAAGTATATATGAGTAAACTT
GGTCTGACAGTTACCAATGCTTAATCAGTGAGGCACCTATCTCAGCGATCTGTCTATTTCGTTCATCCAT
AGTTGCCTGACTCCCCGTCGTGTAGATAACTACGATACGGGAGGGCTTACCATCTGGCCCCAGTGCTGCA
ATGATACCGCGAGACCCACGCTCACCGGCTCCAGATTTATCAGCAATAAACCAGCCAGCCGGAAGGGCCG
AGCGCAGAAGTGGTCCTGCAACTTTATCCGCCTCCATCCAGTCTATTAATTGTTGCCGGGAAGCTAGAGT
AAGTAGTTCGCCAGTTAATAGTTTGCGCAACGTTGTTGCCATTGCTACAGGCATCGTGGTGTCACGCTCG
TCGTTTGGTATGGCTTCATTCAGCTCCGGTTCCCAACGATCAAGGCGAGTTACATGATCCCCCATGTTGT
GCAAAAAAGCGGTTAGCTCCTTCGGTCCTCCGATCGTTGTCAGAAGTAAGTTGGCCGCAGTGTTATCACT
CATGGTTATGGCAGCACTGCATAATTCTCTTACTGTCATGCCATCCGTAAGATGCTTTTCTGTGACTGGT
GAGTACTCAACCAAGTCATTCTGAGAATAGTGTATGCGGCGACCGAGTTGCTCTTGCCCGGCGTCAATAC
GGGATAATACCGCGCCACATAGCAGAACTTTAAAAGTGCTCATCATTGGAAAACGTTCTTCGGGGCGAAA
ACTCTCAAGGATCTTACCGCTGTTGAGATCCAGTTCGATGTAACCCACTCGTGCACCCAACTGATCTTCA
GCATCTTTTACTTTCACCAGCGTTTCTGGGTGAGCAAAAACAGGAAGGCAAAATGCCGCAAAAAAGGGAA
TAAGGGCGACACGGAAATGTTGAATACTCATACTCTTCCTTTTTCAATATTATTGAAGCATTTATCAGGG
TTATTGTCTCATGAGCGGATACATATTTGAATGTATTTAGAAAAATAAACAAATAGGGGTTCCGCGCACA
TTTCCCCGAAAAGTGCCACCTGACGTCGACGGATCGGGAGATCTCCCGATCCCCTATGGTGCACTCTCAG
TACAATCTGCTCTGATGCCGCATAGTTAAGCCAGTATCTGCTCCCTGCTTGTGTGTTGGAGGTCGCTGAG
TAGTGCGCGAGCAAAATTTAAGCTACAACAAGGCAAGGCTTGACCGACAATTGCATGAAGAATCTGCTTA
GGGTTAGGCGTTTTGCGCTGCTTCGCGATGTACGGGCCAGATATACGCGTTGACATTGATTATTGACTAG
TTATTAATAGTAATCAATTACGGGGTCATTAGTTCATAGCCCATATATGGAGTTCCGCGTTACATAACTT
ACGGTAAATGGCCCGCCTGGCTGACCGCCCAACGACCCCCGCCCATTGACGTCAATAATGACGTATGTTC
CCATAGTAACGCCAATAGGGACTTTCCATTGACGTCAATGGGTGGAGTATTTACGGTAAACTGCCCACTT
GGCAGTACATCAAGTGTATCATATGCCAAGTACGCCCCCTATTGACGTCAATGACGGTAAATGGCCCGCC
TGGCATTATGCCCAGTACATGACCTTATGGGACTTTCCTACTTGGCAGTACATCTACGTATTAGTCATCG
CTATTACCATGGTGATGCGGTTTTGGCAGTACATCAATGGGCGTGGATAGCGGTTTGACTCACGGGGATT
TCCAAGTCTCCACCCCATTGACGTCAATGGGAGTTTGTTTTGGCACCAAAATCAACGGGACTTTCCAAAA
TGTCGTAACAACTCCGCCCCATTGACGCAAATGGGCGGTAGGCGTGTACGGTGGGAGGTCTATATAAGCA
GCGCGTTTTGCCTGTACTGGGTCTCTCTGGTTAGACCAGATCTGAGCCTGGGAGCTCTCTGGCTAACTAG
GGAACCCACTGCTTAAGCCTCAATAAAGCTTGCCTTGAGTGCTTCAAGTAGTGTGTGCCCGTCTGTTGTG
TGACTCTGGTAACTAGAGATCCCTCAGACCCTTTTAGTCAGTGTGGAAAATCTCTAGCAGTGGCGCCCGA
ACAGGGACTTGAAAGCGAAAGGGAAACCAGAGGAGCTCTCTCGACGCAGGACTCGGCTTGCTGAAGCGCG
CACGGCAAGAGGCGAGGGGCGGCGACTGGTGAGTACGCCAAAAATTTTGACTAGCGGAGGCTAGAAGGAG
AGAGATGGGTGCGAGAGCGTCAGTATTAAGCGGGGGAGAATTAGATCGCGATGGGAAAAAATTCGGTTAA
GGCCAGGGGGAAAGAAAAAATATAAATTAAAACATATAGTATGGGCAAGCAGGGAGCTAGAACGATTCGC
AGTTAATCCTGGCCTGTTAGAAACATCAGAAGGCTGTAGACAAATACTGGGACAGCTACAACCATCCCTT
CAGACAGGATCAGAAGAACTTAGATCATTATATAATACAGTAGCAACCCTCTATTGTGTGCATCAAAGGA
TAGAGATAAAAGACACCAAGGAAGCTTTAGACAAGATAGAGGAAGAGCAAAACAAAAGTAAGACCACCGC
ACAGCAAGCGGCCGCTGATCTTCAGACCTGGAGGAGGAGATATGAGGGACAATTGGAGAAGTGAATTATA
TAAATATAAAGTAGTAAAAATTGAACCATTAGGAGTAGCACCCACCAAGGCAAAGAGAAGAGTGGTGCAG
AGAGAAAAAAGAGCAGTGGGAATAGGAGCTTTGTTCCTTGGGTTCTTGGGAGCAGCAGGAAGCACTATGG
GCGCAGCGTCAATGACGCTGACGGTACAGGCCAGACAATTATTGTCTGGTATAGTGCAGCAGCAGAACAA
TTTGCTGAGGGCTATTGAGGCGCAACAGCATCTGTTGCAACTCACAGTCTGGGGCATCAAGCAGCTCCAG
GCAAGAATCCTGGCTGTGGAAAGATACCTAAAGGATCAACAGCTCCTGGGGATTTGGGGTTGCTCTGGAA
AACTCATTTGCACCACTGCTGTGCCTTGGAATGCTAGTTGGAGTAATAAATCTCTGGAACAGATTTGGAA
TCACACGACCTGGATGGAGTGGGACAGAGAAATTAACAATTACACAAGCTTAATACACTCCTTAATTGAA
GAATCGCAAAACCAGCAAGAAAAGAATGAACAAGAATTATTGGAATTAGATAAATGGGCAAGTTTGTGGA
ATTGGTTTAACATAACAAATTGGCTGTGGTATATAAAATTATTCATAATGATAGTAGGAGGCTTGGTAGG
TTTAAGAATAGTTTTTGCTGTACTTTCTATAGTGAATAGAGTTAGGCAGGGATATTCACCATTATCGTTT
CAGACCCACCTCCCAACCCCGAGGGGACCCGACAGGCCCGAAGGAATAGAAGAAGAAGGTGGAGAGAGAG
ACAGAGACAGATCCATTCGATTAGTGAACGGATCGGCACTGCGTGCGCCAATTCTGCAGACAAATGGCAG
TATTCATCCACAATTTTAAAAGAAAAGGGGGGATTGGGGGGTACAGTGCAGGGGAAAGAATAGTAGACAT
AATAGCAACAGACATACAAACTAAAGAATTACAAAAACAAATTACAAAAATTCAAAATTTTCGGGTTTAT
TACAGGGACAGCAGAGATCCAGTTTGGTTAATTAAGGTACCGAGGGCCTATTTCCCATGATTCCTTCATA
TTTGCATATACGATACAAGGCTGTTAGAGAGATAATTAGAATTAATTTGACTGTAAACACAAAGATATTA
GTACAAAATACGTGACGTAGAAAGTAATAATTTCTTGGGTAGTTTGCAGTTTTAAAATTATGTTTTAAAA
TGGACTATCATATGCTTACCGTAACTTGAAAGTATTTCGATTTCTTGGCTTTATATATCTTGTGGAAAGG
ACGAAACACCGAGTACTGCGGCCAGGAGAG
