>Addgene plasmid #125423 | Lenti-(BB)-hPGK-KRAB-dCas9-P2A-BlastR C2CD4B-TSS-guide4 | depositor partial sequence | sequence record 240024 | Guide RNA, gRNA scaffold
NNNNNNNNNNNNGGACGAAACNCCGAGTACTGCGGCCAGGAGAGGTTTTAGAGCTAGAAATAGCAAGTTA
AAATAAGGCTAGTCCGTTATCAACTTGAAAAAGTGGCACCGAGTCGGTGCTTTTTTGAATTCGCTAGCTA
GGTCTTGAAAGGGGTTGGGGTTGCGCCTTTTCCAAGGCAGCCCTGGGTTTGCGCAGGGACGCGGCTGCTC
TGGGCGTGGTTCCGGGAAACGCAGCGGCGCCGACCCTGGGTCTCGCACATTCTTCACGTCCGTTCGCAGC
GTCACCCGGATCTTCGCCGCTACCCTTGTGGGCCCCCCGGCGACGCTTCCTGCTCCGCCCCTAAGTCGGG
AAGGTTCCTTGCGGTTCGCGGCGTGCCGGACGTGACAAACGGAAGCCGCACGTCTCACTAGTACCCTCGC
AGACGGACAGCGCCAGGGAGCAATGGCAGCGCGCCGACCGCGATGGGCTGTGGCCAATAGCGGCTGCTCA
GCAGGGCGCGCCGAGAGCAGCGGCCGGGAAGGGGCGGTGCGGGAGGCGGNNTGTGNGGCTG
